Addgene plasmid #20767: pFA6a-6xGLY-S-tag-hphMX4
Purpose: (Empty Backbone)
Depositing lab: Mark Hochstrasser. Depositing organization: Yale University. Publication: Small epitope-linker modules for PCR-based C-terminal tagging in Saccharomyces cerevisiae. Funakoshi M, Hochstrasser M. Yeast. 2009 Feb 25. 26(3):185-192. 10.1002/yea.1658 PubMed 19243080.
Backbone
  Vector backbone: pFA6a
  Backbone size (bp): 2513
  Vector type: Yeast Expression ; PCR-based C-terminal tagging
  Selectable markers: Hygromycin
Growth in bacteria
  Bacterial resistance: Ampicillin, 100 μg/mL
  Growth temperature: 37°C
  Growth strain: DH5alpha
  Copy number: Unknown
Gene/Insert
  Gene/Insert name: None
  Cloning method: Restriction Enzyme; 5′ cloning site PacI (unknown if destroyed); 3′ cloning site PmeI (unknown if destroyed)
  Sequencing primers: 5′ SP6; 3′ T7
Terms and licenses: Academic/Nonprofit Terms; Industry Terms: Not Available to Industry
How to cite: pFA6a-6xGLY-S-tag-hphMX4 was a gift from Mark Hochstrasser (Addgene plasmid # 20767 ; http://n2t.net/addgene:20767 ; RRID:Addgene_20767)
