[The description below was written by a language model from this plasmid's Addgene catalogue record and pLannotate feature annotations shown in this document.]
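Description:
pFA6a-6xGLY-S-tag-hphMX4 is a PCR template plasmid built on the pFA6a backbone for C-terminal epitope tagging of chromosomal genes in Saccharomyces cerevisiae. It is catalogued as an empty backbone with no gene insert: the useful part is a tagging module rather than an expression cassette. The plasmid has no yeast replication origin among the annotated features. It is maintained only in E. coli, through a high-copy ColE1/pUC-type origin and an ampicillin resistance gene (β-lactamase) driven by its own promoter. Short fragments annotated as lacI, rop and bom are backbone remnants with no evident function here.

The module begins with a linker-tag unit. The name indicates a six-glycine flexible linker, which is not separately annotated, followed by the S-tag, a short affinity and epitope tag derived from pancreatic ribonuclease A. The ADH1 transcription terminator lies immediately downstream and supplies 3′ end formation for the tagged gene once the module has been integrated. Next comes a hygromycin resistance cassette for selecting yeast transformants. The annotation software labels it hphMX6, whereas the plasmid name specifies hphMX4. The recorded cloning sites are PacI and PmeI, and SP6 and T7 promoters flank the module and serve as sequencing primer sites.

In typical use, the linker-tag-terminator-marker segment is amplified with primers carrying homology to the 3′ end of a target open reading frame and to the region downstream of it. Homologous recombination then fuses the glycine linker and S-tag in frame to the endogenous protein, which remains under its native promoter, allowing detection or affinity purification. The 4,456 nt depositor sequence covers the whole plasmid.
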