Features (pLannotate 1.2.2; 11 found; start..end, strand, type, name):
     79..123     +  CDS            S-Tag: affinity and epitope tag derived from pancreatic ribonuclease A
    147..334     +  terminator     ADH1 terminator: S. cerevisiae ADH1; transcription terminator for the S. cerevisiae alcohol dehydrogenase 1 (ADH1) gene
    409..1984    +  gene           hphMX6: yeast selectable marker conferring hygromycin resistance
   2092..2110    -  promoter       T7 promoter: promoter for bacteriophage T7 RNA polymerase
   2132..2185    -  CDS            lacI (fragment): lac repressor; lacI; The lac repressor binds to the lac operator to inhibit transcription in E. coli. This inhibition can be relieved by adding lactose or isopropyl-β-D-thiogalactopyranoside (IPTG).
   2368..2956    -  rep_origin     ori: high-copy-number ColE1/pMB1/pBR322/pUC origin of replication
   3127..3987    -  CDS            AmpR: β-lactamase; bla; confers resistance to ampicillin, carbenicillin, and related antibiotics
   3988..4092    -  promoter       AmpR promoter: bla
   4187..4222    +  CDS            rop (fragment): Rop protein, which maintains plasmids at low copy number; rop
   4324..4375    +  misc_feature   bom (fragment): basis of mobility region from pBR322
   4438..4456    +  promoter       SP6 promoter: promoter for bacteriophage SP6 RNA polymerase
>Addgene plasmid #20767 | pFA6a-6xGLY-S-tag-hphMX4 | depositor full sequence | sequence record 9659 | Author sequence
ACGCGGCCGCCAGCTGAAGCTTCGTACGCTGCAGGTCGACGGATCCCCGGGTTAATTAACGGGGGAGGCG
GGGGTGGAAAAGAAACCGCTGCTGCTAAATTCGAACGCCAGCACATGGACAGCTAGGGCGCGCCACTTCT
AAATAAGCGAATTTCTTATGATTTATGATTTTTATTATTAAATAAGTTATAAAAAAAATAAGTGTATACA
AATTTTAAAGTGACTCTTAGGTTTTAAAACGAAAATTCTTATTCTTGAGTAACTCTTTCCTGTAGGTCAG
GTTGCTTTCTCAGGTATAGTATGAGGTCGCTCTTATTGACCACACCTCTACCGGCAGATCCGCTAGGGAT
AACAGGGTAATATAGATCTGTTTAGCTTGCCTTGTCCCCGCCGGGTCACCCGGCCAGCGACATGGAGGCC
CAGAATACCCTCCTTGACAGTCTTGACGTGCGCAGCTCAGGGGCATGATGTGACTGTCGCCCGTACATTT
AGCCCATACATCCCCATGTATAATCATTTGCATCCATACATTTTGATGGCCGCACGGCGCGAAGCAAAAA
TTACGGCTCCTCGCTGCAGACCTGCGAGCAGGGAAACGCTCCCCTCACAGACGCGTTGAATTGTCCCCAC
GCCGCGCCCCTGTAGAGAAATATAAAAGGTTAGGATTTGCCACTGAGGTTCTTCTTTCATATACTTCCTT
TTAAAATCTTGCTAGGATACAGTTCTCACATCACATCCGAACATAAACAACCATGGGTAAAAAGCCTGAA
CTCACCGCGACGTCTGTCGAGAAGTTTCTGATCGAAAAGTTCGACAGCGTCTCCGACCTGATGCAGCTCT
CGGAGGGCGAAGAATCTCGTGCTTTCAGCTTCGATGTAGGAGGGCGTGGATATGTCCTGCGGGTAAATAG
CTGCGCCGATGGTTTCTACAAAGATCGTTATGTTTATCGGCACTTTGCATCGGCCGCGCTCCCGATTCCG
GAAGTGCTTGACATTGGGGAATTCAGCGAGAGCCTGACCTATTGCATCTCCCGCCGTGCACAGGGTGTCA
CGTTGCAAGACCTGCCTGAAACCGAACTGCCCGCTGTTCTGCAGCCGGTCGCGGAGGCCATGGATGCGAT
CGCTGCGGCCGATCTTAGCCAGACGAGCGGGTTCGGCCCATTCGGACCGCAAGGAATCGGTCAATACACT
ACATGGCGTGATTTCATATGCGCGATTGCTGATCCCCATGTGTATCACTGGCAAACTGTGATGGACGACA
CCGTCAGTGCGTCCGTCGCGCAGGCTCTCGATGAGCTGATGCTTTGGGCCGAGGACTGCCCCGAAGTCCG
GCACCTCGTGCACGCGGATTTCGGCTCCAACAATGTCCTGACGGACAATGGCCGCATAACAGCGGTCATT
GACTGGAGCGAGGCGATGTTCGGGGATTCCCAATACGAGGTCGCCAACATCTTCTTCTGGAGGCCGTGGT
TGGCTTGTATGGAGCAGCAGACGCGCTACTTCGAGCGGAGGCATCCGGAGCTTGCAGGATCGCCGCGGCT
CCGGGCGTATATGCTCCGCATTGGTCTTGACCAACTCTATCAGAGCTTGGTTGACGGCAATTTCGATGAT
GCAGCTTGGGCGCAGGGTCGATGCGACGCAATCGTCCGATCCGGAGCCGGGACTGTCGGGCGTACACAAA
TCGCCCGCAGAAGCGCGGCCGTCTGGACCGATGGCTGTGTAGAAGTACTCGCCGATAGTGGAAACCGACG
CCCCAGCACTCGTCCGAGGGCAAAGGAATAATCAGTACTGACAATAAAAAGATTCTTGTTTTCAAGAACT
TGTCATTTGTATAGTTTTTTTATATTGTAGTTGTTCTATTTTAATCAAATGTTAGCGTGATTTATATTTT
TTTTCGCCTCGACATCATCTGCCCAGATGCGAAGTTAAGTGCGCAGAAAGTAATATCATGCGTCAATCGT
ATGTGAATGCTGGTCGCTATACTGCTGTCGATTCGATACTAACGCCGCCATCCAGTGTCGAAAACGAGCT
CGAATTCATCGATGATATCAGATCCACTAGTGGCCTATGCGGCCGCGGATCTGCCGGTCTCCCTATAGTG
AGTCGTATTAATTTCGATAAGCCAGGTTAACCTGCATTAATGAATCGGCCAACGCGCGGGGAGAGGCGGT
TTGCGTATTGGGCGCTCTTCCGCTTCCTCGCTCACTGACTCGCTGCGCTCGGTCGTTCGGCTGCGGCGAG
CGGTATCAGCTCACTCAAAGGCGGTAATACGGTTATCCACAGAATCAGGGGATAACGCAGGAAAGAACAT
GTGAGCAAAAGGCCAGCAAAAGGCCAGGAACCGTAAAAAGGCCGCGTTGCTGGCGTTTTTCCATAGGCTC
CGCCCCCCTGACGAGCATCACAAAAATCGACGCTCAAGTCAGAGGTGGCGAAACCCGACAGGACTATAAA
GATACCAGGCGTTTCCCCCTGGAAGCTCCCTCGTGCGCTCTCCTGTTCCGACCCTGCCGCTTACCGGATA
CCTGTCCGCCTTTCTCCCTTCGGGAAGCGTGGCGCTTTCTCAATGCTCACGCTGTAGGTATCTCAGTTCG
GTGTAGGTCGTTCGCTCCAAGCTGGGCTGTGTGCACGAACCCCCCGTTCAGCCCGACCGCTGCGCCTTAT
CCGGTAACTATCGTCTTGAGTCCAACCCGGTAAGACACGACTTATCGCCACTGGCAGCAGCCACTGGTAA
CAGGATTAGCAGAGCGAGGTATGTAGGCGGTGCTACAGAGTTCTTGAAGTGGTGGCCTAACTACGGCTAC
ACTAGAAGGACAGTATTTGGTATCTGCGCTCTGCTGAAGCCAGTTACCTTCGGAAAAAGAGTTGGTAGCT
CTTGATCCGGCAAACAAACCACCGCTGGTAGCGGTGGTTTTTTTGTTTGCAAGCAGCAGATTACGCGCAG
AAAAAAAGGATCTCAAGAAGATCCTTTGATCTTTTCTACGGGGTCTGACGCTCAGTGGAACGAAAACTCA
CGTTAAGGGATTTTGGTCATGAGATTATCAAAAAGGATCTTCACCTAGATCCTTTTAAATTAAAAATGAA
GTTTTAAATCAATCTAAAGTATATATGAGTAAACTTGGTCTGACAGTTACCAATGCTTAATCAGTGAGGC
ACCTATCTCAGCGATCTGTCTATTTCGTTCATCCATAGTTGCCTGACTCCCCGTCGTGTAGATAACTACG
ATACGGGAGGGCTTACCATCTGGCCCCAGTGCTGCAATGATACCGCGAGACCCACGCTCACCGGCTCCAG
ATTTATCAGCAATAAACCAGCCAGCCGGAAGGGCCGAGCGCAGAAGTGGTCCTGCAACTTTATCCGCCTC
CATCCAGTCTATTAATTGTTGCCGGGAAGCTAGAGTAAGTAGTTCGCCAGTTAATAGTTTGCGCAACGTT
GTTGCCATTGCTACAGGCATCGTGGTGTCACGCTCGTCGTTTGGTATGGCTTCATTCAGCTCCGGTTCCC
AACGATCAAGGCGAGTTACATGATCCCCCATGTTGTGCAAAAAAGCGGTTAGCTCCTTCGGTCCTCCGAT
CGTTGTCAGAAGTAAGTTGGCCGCAGTGTTATCACTCATGGTTATGGCAGCACTGCATAATTCTCTTACT
GTCATGCCATCCGTAAGATGCTTTTCTGTGACTGGTGAGTACTCAACCAAGTCATTCTGAGAATAGTGTA
TGCGGCGACCGAGTTGCTCTTGCCCGGCGTCAATACGGGATAATACCGCGCCACATAGCAGAACTTTAAA
AGTGCTCATCATTGGAAAACGTTCTTCGGGGCGAAAACTCTCAAGGATCTTACCGCTGTTGAGATCCAGT
TCGATGTAACCCACTCGTGCACCCAACTGATCTTCAGCATCTTTTACTTTCACCAGCGTTTCTGGGTGAG
CAAAAACAGGAAGGCAAAATGCCGCAAAAAAGGGAATAAGGGCGACACGGAAATGTTGAATACTCATACT
CTTCCTTTTTCAATATTATTGAAGCATTTATCAGGGTTATTGTCTCATGAGCGGATACATATTTGAATGT
ATTTAGAAAAATAAACAAATAGGGGTTCCGCGCACATTTCCCCGAAAAGTGCCACCTGACGTCTAAGAAA
CCATTATTATCATGACATTAACCTATAAAAATAGGCGTATCACGAGGCCCTTTCGTCTCGCGCGTTTCGG
TGATGACGGTGAAAACCTCTGACACATGCAGCTCCCGGAGACGGTCACAGCTTGTCTGTAAGCGGATGCC
GGGAGCAGACAAGCCCGTCAGGGCGCGTCAGCGGGTGTTGGCGGGTGTCGGGGCTGGCTTAACTATGCGG
CATCAGAGCAGATTGTACTGAGAGTGCACCATATGGACATATTGTCGTTAGAACGCGGCTACAATTAATA
CATAACCTTATGTATCATACACATACGATTTAGGTGACACTATAGA
