>Addgene plasmid #20767 | pFA6a-6xGLY-S-tag-hphMX4 | addgene partial sequence | sequence record 26620 | 20767 with T7
CTGATATCATCGATGAATTCGAGCTCGTTTTCGACACTGGATGGCGGCGTTAGTATCGAATCGACAGCAG
TATAGCGACCAGCATTCACATACGATTGACGCATGATATTACTTTCTGCGCACTTAACTTCGCATCTGGG
CAGATGATGTCGAGGCGAAAAAAAATATAAATCACGCTAACATTTGATTAAAATAGAACAACTACAATAT
AAAAAAACTATACAAATGACAAGTTCTTGAAAACAAGAATCTTTTTATTGTCAGTACTGATTATTCCTTT
GCCCTCGGACGAGTGCTGGGGCGTCGGTTTCCACTATCGGCGAGTACTTCTACACAGCCATCGGTCCAGA
CGGCCGCGCTTCTGCGGGCGATTTGTGTACGCCCGACAGTCCCGGCTCCGGATCGGACGATTGCGTCGCA
TCGACCCTGCGCCCAAGCTGCATCATCGAAATTGCCGTCAACCAAGCTCTGATAGAGTTGGTCAAGACCA
ATGCGGAGCATATACGCCCGGAGCCGCGGCGATCCTGCAAGCTCCGGATGCCTCCGCTCGAAGTAGCGCG
TCTGCTGCTCCATACAAGCCAACCACGGCCTCCAGANNNNNNNNNNNNNNNNNCNNNNNANTNGGGAATC
CCCGAACATCGCCTCGCTCCAGTCAATGACCGCTGTTATGCGGCCANNNNNNNGTCAGGACATTGTTGGA
GCCGAAATCCGCGTGCACGANGTGCCGGACTTCGGGGCAGTCCTCGGCCCAAAGCATCAGCTCATCGAGA
GCCTNCGCGANGGANGCN
